>Addgene plasmid #193842 | eNme2-C TadDE | addgene full sequence | sequence record 379991 | Addgene NGS Result
ACTAGTTATTAATAGTAATCAATTACGGGGTCATTAGTTCATAGCCCATATATGGAGTTCCGCGTTACAT
AACTTACGGTAAATGGCCCGCCTGGCTGACCGCCCAACGACCCCCGCCCATTGACGTCAATAATGACGTA
TGTTCCCATAGTAACGCCAATAGGGACTTTCCATTGACGTCAATGGGTGGAGTATTTACGGTAAACTGCC
CACTTGGCAGTACATCAAGTGTATCATATGCCAAGTACGCCCCCTATTGACGTCAATGACGGTAAATGGC
CCGCCTGGCATTATGCCCAGTACATGACCTTATGGGACTTTCCTACTTGGCAGTACATCTACGTATTAGT
CATCGCTATTACCATGGTGATGCGGTTTTGGCAGTACATCAATGGGCGTGGATAGCGGTTTGACTCACGG
GGATTTCCAAGTCTCCACCCCATTGACGTCAATGGGAGTTTGTTTTGGCACCAAAATCAACGGGACTTTC
CAAAATGTCGTAACAACTCCGCCCCATTGACGCAAATGGGCGGTAGGCGTGTACGGTGGGAGGTCTATAT
AAGCAGAGCTGGTTTAGTGAACCGTCAGATCCGCTAGAGATCCGCGGCCGCTAATACGACTCACTATAGG
GAGAGCCGCCACCATGAAACGGACAGCCGACGGAAGCGAGTTCGAGTCACCAAAGAAGAAGCGGAAAGTC
AGTTCTGAGGTGGAGTTTTCCCACGAGTACTGGATGAGACATGCCCTGACCCTGGCCAAGAGGGCACGGG
ATGAGGGAGAGGCGCCTGTGGGAGCCGTGCTGGTGCTGAACAATAGAGTGATCGGCGAGGGCTGGAACAG
ACGTATCGGCCTGCACGACCCAACAGCCCATGCCGAAATTATGGCCCTGAGACAGGGCGGCCTGGTCATG
CAGAACTCCAGACTGATTGACGCCACCCTGTACGTGACATTCGAGCCTTGCGTGATGTGCGCCGGCGCCA
TGATCAACTCTAGGATCGGCCGCGTGGTGTTTGGCGTGAGGAACTCAAAAAGAGGCGCCGCAGGCTCCCT
GATGAACGTGCTGAACTACCCCGGCATGAATCACCGCGTCGAAATTACCGAGGGAATCCTGGCAGATGAA
TGTGCCGCCCTGCTGTGCGATTTCTATCGGATGCCTAGACAGGTGTTCAATGCTCAGAAGAAGGCCCAGA
GCTCCATCAACTCTGGCGGATCTAGCGGAGGATCCTCTGGCAGCGAGACACCAGGAACAAGCGAGTCAGC
AACACCAGAGAGCAGTGGCGGCAGCAGCGGCGGCAGCGCAGCATTCAAGCCTAACCCAATCAATTACATC
CTGGGACTGGCAATCGGAATCGCATCCGTGGGATGGGCTATGGTGGAGATCGACGAGGAGGGGAATCCTA
TCCGGCTGATCGATCTGGGCGTGAGAGTGTTTGAGAGGGCCGAGGTGCCAAAGACCGGCGATTCTCTGGC
TATGGCCCGGAGACTGGCACGGAGCGTGAGGCGCCTGACACGGAGAAGGGCACACAGGCTGCTGAGGGCA
CGCCGGCTGCTGAAGAGAGAGGGCGTGCTGCAGGCAGCAGACTTCGATGAGAATGGCCTGATCACGAGCT
TGCCAAACACCCCCTGGCAGCTGAGAGCAGCCGCCCTGGACAGGAAGCTGACACCACTGGAGTGGTCTGC
CGTGCTGCTGCACCTGATCAAGCACCGCGGCTACCTGAGCCAGCGGAAGAACGAGGGAGAGACAGCAGCC
AAGGAGCTGGGCGCCCTGCTGAAGGGAGTGGCCAACAATGCCCACGCCCTGCAGACCGGCGATTTCAGGA
CACCTGCCGAGCTGGCCCTGAATAAGTTTGAGAAGGAGTCCGGCCACATCAGAAACCAGAGGGGCGACTA
TAGCCACACCTTCTCCCGCAAGGATCTGCAGGCCGAGCTGATCCTGCTGTTCGAGAAGCAGAAGGAGTTT
GGCAATCCACACGTGAGCGGAGGCCTGAAGGAGGGAATCGAGACCCTGCTGATGACACAGAGGCCTGCCC
TGTCCGGCGACGCAGTGCAGAAGATGCTGGGGCACTGCACCCTCGAGCCTACAGAGCCAAAGGCCGCCAA
GAACACCTACACAGCCGAGCGGTTTATCTGGCTGACAAAGCTGAACAATCTGAGAATCCTGGAGCAGGGA
TCCGAGAGGCCACTGACCGACACAGAGAGGTCCACCCTGATGGATGAGCCTTACCGGAAGTCTAAACTGA
CATATGCCCAGGCCAGAAAGCTGCTGGGCCTGGAGGACACCGCCTTCTTTAAGGGCCTGAGATACGGCAA
GGATAATGCCGAGGCCTCCACACTGATGGAGATGAAGGCCTATCACGCCATCTCTCGCGCCCTGGAGAAG
GAGGGCCTGAAGGACAAGAAGTCCCCCCTGAACCTGAGCTCCGAGCTGCAGGATGAGATCGGCACCGCCT
TCTCTCTGTTTAAGACCGACGAGGATATCACAGGCCGCCTGAAGGACAGGGTGCAGCCTGAGATCCTGGA
GGCCCTGCTGAAGCACATCTCTTTCGATAAGTTTGTGCAGATCAGCCTGAAGGCCCTGAGAAGGATCGTG
CCACTGATGGAGCAGGGCAAGCGGTACGACGAGGCCTGCGCCGAGATCTACGGCGTTCACTATGGCAAGA
AGAACACAGAGGAGAAGATCTATCTGCCCCCTATCCCTGCCGACGAGATCAGAAATCCTGTGGTGCTGAG
GGCCCTGTCCCAGGCAAGAAAAGTGATCAACGGAGTGGTGCGCCGGTACGGATCTCCAGCCCGGATCCAC
ATCGAGACCGCCAGAGAAGTGGGCAAGAGCTTCAAGGACCGGAAGGAGATCGCGAAGAGACAGGAGGAGA
ATCGCAAGGATCGGGAGAAGGCCGCCGCCAAGTTTAGGGAGTACTTCCCTAACTTTGTGGGCGAGCCAAA
GTCTAAGGACATCCTGAAGCTGCGCCTGTACGAGCAGCAGCACGGCAAGTGTCTGTATAGCGGCAAAGAG
ATCAATCTGGTGCGGCTGAACGAGAAGGGCTATGTGGAGATCGATCACGCCCTGCCTTTCTCCAGAACCT
GGGACGATTCTTTTAACAATAAGGTGCTGGTGCTGGGCAGCGAGAACCAGAATAAGGGCAATCAGACACC
ATACGAGTATTTCAATGGCAAGGACAACTCCAGGGAGTGGCAGGAGTTCAAGGCCCGCGTGGAGACCTCT
AGATTTCCCAGTAGCAAGAAGCAGCGGATCCTGCTGCAGAAGTTCGACGAGGATGGCTTTAAGGAGTGCA
ACCTGAATGACACCAGATACGTGAACCGGTTCCTGTGCCAGTTTGTGGCCGATCACATCCTGCTGACCGG
CAAGGGCAAGAGAAGGGTGGTCGCCTCTAATGGCCAGATCACAAACCTGCTGAGGGGGTTTTGGAGACTG
AGGAAGGTGCGGGCAGAGAATGACAGACACCACGCACTGGATGCAGTGGTGGTGGCATGCAGCACCGTGG
CAATGCAGCAGAAGATCACAAGATTCGTGAGGTATAAGGAGATGAACGCCTTTGACGGCAAGACCGTCGA
TAAGGAGACAGGCAAGGTGCTGTACCAGAAGACCCACTTCCCCCAGCCTTGGGAGTTCTTTGCCCAGGAA
GTTATGATCCGGGTGTTCGGCAAGCCAGACGGCAAGCCTGAGTTTGAGGAGGCCGATACCCCAGAGAAGC
TGAGGACACTGCTGGCAGAGAAGCTGTCTAGCAGGCCAGAGGCAGTGCACGAGTACGTGACCCCGCTGTT
CGTGTCCAGGGCACCCAATCGGAAGATGTCTGGCGCCCACAAGGACACACTGAGAAGCGCCAAGAGGTTT
GTGAAGCACAACGAGAAGATCTCCGTGAAGAGAGTGTGGCTGACCGAGATCAAGCTGGCCGATCTGGAGA
ACATGGTGAATTACAAGAACGGCAGGGAGATCGAGCTGTATGAGGCCCTGAAGGCAAGGCTGGAGGCCTA
CGGAGGAAATGCCAAGCAGGCCTTCGACCCAAAGGATAACCCCTTTTATAAGAAGGGAGGACAGCTGGTG
AAGGCCGTGCGGGTGGAGAAGACCCAGAAAAGCGGCGTGCTGCTGAATAAGAAGAACGCCTACACAATCG
CCGACAATGGTGATATGGTGAGAGTGGACGTGTTCTGTAAGGTGGATAAGAAGGGCAAGAATCAGTACTT
TATCGTGCCTATCTATGCCTGGCAGGTGGCCGAGAACATCCTGCCAGACATCGATTGCAAGGGCTACAGA
ATCGACGATAGCTATACATTCTGTTTTTCCCTGCACAAGTATGACCTGATCGCCTTCCAGAAGGATGAGA
AGTCCAAGGTGGAGTTTGCCTACTATATCAATTGCGACTCCTCTAGCGGCGGGTTCTACCTGGCCTGGCA
CGATAAGGGCAGCAGGGAGCAGCGGTTTCGCATCTCCACCCAGAATCTGGCGCTGATCCAGAAGTATCAG
GTGAACGAGCTGGGCAAGGAGATCAGGCCATGTCGGCTGAAGAAGCGCCCACCCGTGAGCGGCGGGAGCG
GCGGGAGCGGGGGGAGCACTAATCTGAGCGACATCATTGAGAAGGAGACTGGGAAACAGCTGGTCATTCA
GGAGTCCATCCTGATGCTGCCTGAGGAGGTGGAGGAAGTGATCGGCAACAAGCCAGAGTCTGACATCCTG
GTGCACACCGCCTACGACGAGTCCACAGATGAGAATGTGATGCTGCTGACCTCTGACGCCCCCGAGTATA
AGCCTTGGGCCCTGGTCATCCAGGATTCTAACGGCGAGAATAAGATCAAGATGCTGAGCGGAGGATCCGG
AGGATCTGGAGGCAGCACCAACCTGTCTGACATCATCGAGAAGGAGACAGGCAAGCAGCTGGTCATCCAG
GAGAGCATCCTGATGCTGCCCGAAGAAGTCGAAGAAGTGATCGGAAACAAGCCTGAGAGCGATATCCTGG
TCCATACCGCCTACGACGAGAGTACCGACGAAAATGTGATGCTGCTGACATCCGACGCCCCAGAGTATAA
GCCCTGGGCTCTGGTCATCCAGGATTCCAACGGAGAGAACAAAATCAAAATGCTGTCTGGCGGCTCAAAA
AGAACCGCCGACGGCAGCGAATTCGAGCCCAAGAAGAAGAGGAAAGTCTAACCGGTCATCATCACCATCA
CCATTGAGTTTAAACCCGCTGATCAGCCTCGACTGTGCCTTCTAGTTGCCAGCCATCTGTTGTTTGCCCC
TCCCCCGTGCCTTCCTTGACCCTGGAAGGTGCCACTCCCACTGTCCTTTCCTAATAAAATGAGGAAATTG
CATCGCATTGTCTGAGTAGGTGTCATTCTATTCTGGGGGGTGGGGTGGGGCAGGACAGCAAGGGGGAGGA
TTGGGAAGACAATAGCAGGCATGCTGGGGATGCGGTGGGCTCTATGGCTTCTGAGGCGGAAAGAACCAGC
TGGGGCTCGATACCGTCGACCTCTAGCTAGAGCTTGGCGTAATCATGGTCATAGCTGTTTCCTGTGTGAA
ATTGTTATCCGCTCACAATTCCACACAACATACGAGCCGGAAGCATAAAGTGTAAAGCCTAGGGTGCCTA
ATGAGTGAGCTAACTCACATTAATTGCGTTGCGCTCACTGCCCGCTTTCCAGTCGGGAAACCTGTCGTGC
CAGCTGCATTAATGAATCGGCCAACGCGCGGGGAGAGGCGGTTTGCGTATTGGGCGCACTTCCGCTTCCT
CGCTCACTGACTCGCTGCGCTCGGTCGTTCGGCTGCGGCGAGCGGTATCAGCTCACTCAAAGGCGGTAAT
ACGGTTATCCACAGAATCAGGGGATAACGCAGGAAAGAACATGTGAGCAAAAGGCCAGCAAAAGGCCAGG
AACCGTAAAAAGGCCGCGTTGCTGGCGTTTTTCCATAGGCTCCGCCCCCCTGACGAGCATCACAAAAATC
GACGCTCAAGTCAGAGGTGGCGAAACCCGACAGGACTATAAAGATACCAGGCGTTTCCCCCTGGAAGCTC
CCTCGTGCGCTCTCCTGTTCCGACCCTGCCGCTTACCGGATACCTGTCCGCCTTTCTCCCTTCGGGAAGC
GTGGCGCTTTCTCATAGCTCACGCTGTAGGTATCTCAGTTCGGTGTAGGTCGTTCGCTCCAAGCTGGGCT
GTGTGCACGAACCCCCCGTTCAGCCCGACCGCTGCGCCTTATCCGGTAACTATCGTCTTGAGTCCAACCC
GGTAAGACACGACTTATCGCCACTGGCAGCAGCCACTGGTAACAGGATTAGCAGAGCGAGGTATGTAGGC
GGTGCTACAGAGTTCTTGAAGTGGTGGCCTAACTACGGCTACACTAGAAGAACAGTATTTGGTATCTGCG
CTCTGCTGAAGCCAGTTACCTTCGGAAAAAGAGTTGGTAGCTCTTGATCCGGCAAACAAACCACCGCTGG
TAGCGGTGGTTTTTTTGTTTGCAAGCAGCAGATTACGCGCAGAAAAAAAGGATCTCAAGAAGATCCTTTG
ATCTTTTCTACGGGGTCTGACACTCAGTGGAACGAAAACTCACGTTAAGGGATTTTGGTCATGAGATTAT
CAAAAAGGATCTTCACCTAGATCCTTTTAAATTAAAAATGAAGTTTTAAATCAATCTAAAGTATATATGA
GTAAACTTGGTCTGACAGTTACCAATGCTTAATCAGTGAGGCACCTATCTCAGCGATCTGTCTATTTCGT
TCATCCATAGTTGCCTGACTCCCCGTCGTGTAGATAACTACGATACGGGAGGGCTTACCATCTGGCCCCA
GTGCTGCAATGATACCGCGGGACCCACGCTCACCGGCTCCAGATTTATCAGCAATAAACCAGCCAGCCGG
AAGGGCCGAGCGCAGAAGTGGTCCTGCAACTTTATCCGCCTCCATCCAGTCTATTAATTGTTGCCGGGAA
GCTAGAGTAAGTAGTTCGCCAGTTAATAGTTTGCGCAACGTTGTTGCCATTGCTACAGGCATCGTGGTGT
CACGCTCGTCGTTTGGTATGGCTTCATTCAGCTCCGGTTCCCAACGATCAAGGCGAGTTACATGATCCCC
CATGTTGTGCAAAAAAGCGGTTAGCTCCTTCGGTCCTCCGATCGTTGTCAGAAGTAAGTTGGCCGCAGTG
TTATCACTCATGGTTATGGCAGCACTGCATAATTCTCTTACTGTCATGCCATCCGTAAGATGCTTTTCTG
TGACTGGTGAGTACTCAACCAAGTCATTCTGAGAATAGTGTATGCGGCGACCGAGTTGCTCTTGCCCGGC
GTCAATACGGGATAATACCGCGCCACATAGCAGAACTTTAAAAGTGCTCATCATTGGAAAACGTTCTTCG
GGGCGAAAACTCTCAAGGATCTTACCGCTGTTGAGATCCAGTTCGATGTAACCCACTCGTGCACCCAACT
GATCTTCAGCATCTTTTACTTTCACCAGCGTTTCTGGGTGAGCAAAAACAGGAAGGCAAAATGCCGCAAA
AAAGGGAATAAGGGCGACACGGAAATGTTGAATACTCATACTCTTCCTTTTTCAATATTATTGAAGCATT
TATCAGGGTTATTGTCTCATGAGCGGATACATATTTGAATGTATTTAGAAAAATAAACAAATAGGGGTTC
CGCGCACATTTCCCCGAAAAGTGCCACCTGACGTCGACGGATCGGGAGATCGATCTCCCGATCCCCTAGG
GTCGACTCTCAGTACAATCTGCTCTGATGCCGCATAGTTAAGCCAGTATCTGCTCCCTGCTTGTGTGTTG
GAGGTCGCTGAGTAGTGCGCGAGCAAAATTTAAGCTACAACAAGGCAAGGCTTGACCGACAATTGCATGA
AGAATCTGCTTAGGGTTAGGCGTTTTGCGCTGCTTCGCGATGTACGGGCCAGATATACGCGTTGACATTG
ATTATTG
Features (pLannotate 1.2.2; 17 found; start..end, strand, type, name):
    367..570     +  promoter       CMV promoter: human cytomegalovirus (CMV) immediate early promoter
    612..630     +  promoter       T7 promoter: promoter for bacteriophage T7 RNA polymerase
    704..1195    +  CDS            tadA: TADA_ECOLI - Also known as yfhC. Experimental evidence at protein level: Swiss-Prot protein existence level 1. Catalyzes the deamination of adenosine to inosine at the wobble position 34 of tRNA(Arg2). Essential for cell viability. From Escherichia coli (strain K12).
   1298..4537    +  CDS            cas9: CAS9_NEIMA - Experimental evidence at protein level: Swiss-Prot protein existence level 1. CRISPR (clustered regularly interspaced short palindromic repeat) is an adaptive immune system that provides protection against mobile genetic elements (viruses, transposable elements and conjugative plasmids). CRISPR clusters contain spacers, sequences complementary to antecedent mobile elements, and target invading nucleic acids. CRISPR clusters are transcribed and processed into CRISPR RNA (crRNA). In type II CRISPR systems correct processing of pre-crRNA requires a trans- encoded small RNA (tracrRNA)
   4847..5095    +  CDS            UGI: UNGI_BPPB2 - Experimental evidence at protein level: Swiss-Prot protein existence level 1. This protein binds specifically and reversibly to the host uracil-DNA glycosylase, preventing removal of uracil residues from PBS2 DNA by the host uracil-excision repair system. From Bacillus phage PBS2 (Bacteriophage PBS2).
   5213..5437    +  polyA_signal   bGH poly(A) signal: bovine growth hormone polyadenylation signal
   5441..5462    +  promoter       SV40 promoter (fragment): SV40 enhancer and early promoter
   5467..5483    +  misc_feature   MCS (fragment): pBluescript multiple cloning site
   5532..5548    -  protein_bind   lac operator: The lac repressor binds to the lac operator to inhibit transcription in E. coli. This inhibition can be relieved by adding lactose or isopropyl-β-D-thiogalactopyranoside (IPTG). lac repressor encoded by lacI
   5556..5586    -  promoter       lac promoter: promoter for the E. coli lac operon
   5601..5622    -  protein_bind   CAP binding site: CAP binding activates transcription in the presence of cAMP. E. coli catabolite activator protein
   5635..5727    -  CDS            lacI (fragment): lac repressor; lacI; The lac repressor binds to the lac operator to inhibit transcription in E. coli. This inhibition can be relieved by adding lactose or isopropyl-β-D-thiogalactopyranoside (IPTG).
   5910..6498    -  rep_origin     ori: high-copy-number ColE1/pMB1/pBR322/pUC origin of replication
   6669..7529    -  CDS            AmpR: β-lactamase; bla; confers resistance to ampicillin, carbenicillin, and related antibiotics
   7530..7634    -  promoter       AmpR promoter: bla
   7705..7749    -  misc_feature   bom (fragment): basis of mobility region from pBR322
   7904..366     +  enhancer       CMV enhancer (across the origin): human cytomegalovirus immediate early enhancer
