[The description below was written by a language model from this plasmid's Addgene catalogue record and pLannotate feature annotations shown in this document.]
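Description:
eNme2-C TadDE is a 7,917 bp mammalian expression plasmid built on a pCMV backbone, designed for transient expression of the TadDE base editor fused to the eNme2-C Cas9 variant. In E. coli it is propagated at high copy from a ColE1/pBR322-type origin and selected with ampicillin through the β-lactamase gene and its native promoter. The backbone also carries small remnants of earlier cloning vectors (a lac promoter/operator with CAP site, fragments of lacI, an MCS, an SV40 promoter and the pBR322 bom region), which have no evident role in the construct's function. The feature table lists no mammalian selection marker.

The payload is a single open reading frame of about 4.5 kb driven by the CMV immediate-early enhancer and promoter and terminated by the bovine growth hormone polyadenylation signal. A T7 promoter lies just upstream of the coding region and could support in vitro transcription. The fusion runs from an N-terminal deaminase domain derived from E. coli TadA, through a Neisseria meningitidis Cas9 domain (the eNme2-C variant), to a C-terminal uracil glycosylase inhibitor (UGI) from phage PBS2. One UGI copy is annotated, and the roughly 300 bp gap between the Cas9 domain and this UGI is unannotated. According to the associated publication title, the TadA domain comes from an adenine base editor that was evolved toward cytosine deamination. UGI blocks uracil excision so that deaminated cytosines are retained as edits. Nuclear localisation signals, linkers and the specific mutations in the deaminase or Cas9 are not annotated in the record. No guide RNA cassette is present, so a compatible Nme2Cas9 guide must be supplied separately. The plasmid is used for programmable base editing in mammalian cells at sites accessible to the eNme2-C variant.
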