Addgene plasmid #193842: eNme2-C TadDE
Purpose: Express TadDE (with eNme2-C variant) in mammalian cells
Depositing lab: David Liu. Depositing organization: Broad Institute. Publication: Evolution of an adenine base editor into a small, efficient cytosine base editor with low off-target activity. Neugebauer ME, Hsu A, Arbab M, Krasnow NA, McElroy AN, Pandey S, Doman JL, Huang TP, Raguram A, Banskota S, Newby GA, Tolar J, Osborn MJ, Liu DR. Nat Biotechnol. 2022 Nov 10. pii: 10.1038/s41587-022-01533-6. doi: 10.1038/s41587-022-01533-6. PubMed 36357719.
Backbone
  Vector backbone: pCMV with a BR322 origin
  Total vector size (bp): 7917
  Vector type: Mammalian Expression
Growth in bacteria
  Bacterial resistance: Ampicillin, 100 μg/mL
  Growth temperature: 37°C
  Growth strain: DH5alpha
  Copy number: High Copy
Gene/Insert
  Gene/Insert name: eNme2-C TadDE
  Insert size (bp): 4518
Terms and licenses: Academic/Nonprofit Terms; Industry Terms: Not Available to Industry
How to cite: eNme2-C TadDE was a gift from David Liu (Addgene plasmid # 193842 ; http://n2t.net/addgene:193842 ; RRID:Addgene_193842)
